Addgene plasmid #68873: pGEX-GST-CHD5-WT-FRAG
Purpose: IPTG inducible bacterial expression of CHD5 fragment
Depositing lab: Adrian Bracken. Depositing organization: Trinity College Dublin. Publication: CHD5 is required for neurogenesis and has a dual role in facilitating gene expression and polycomb gene repression. Egan CM, Nyman U, Skotte J, Streubel G, Turner S, O'Connell DJ, Rraklli V, Dolan MJ, Chadderton N, Hansen K, Farrar GJ, Helin K, Holmberg J, Bracken AP. Dev Cell. 2013 Aug 12;26(3):223-36. doi: 10.1016/j.devcel.2013.07.008. PubMed 23948251.
Backbone
  Vector backbone: pGEX
  Vector type: Bacterial Expression
Growth in bacteria
  Bacterial resistance: Ampicillin, 100 μg/mL
  Growth temperature: 37°C
  Growth strain: DH5alpha
  Copy number: Unknown
Gene/Insert
  Gene/Insert name: CHD5
  Species: H. sapiens (human)
  Mutation: 331-672aa
  Entrez Gene: CHD5 (a.k.a. CHD-5)
  Promoter: tac
  Tag / fusion protein: GST (N terminal on backbone)
  Cloning method: Unknown
  Sequencing primers: 5′ pGEX5'; 3′ pGEX3'
Terms and licenses: Academic/Nonprofit Terms; Industry Terms: Not Available to Industry
How to cite: pGEX-GST-CHD5-WT-FRAG was a gift from Adrian Bracken (Addgene plasmid # 68873 ; http://n2t.net/addgene:68873 ; RRID:Addgene_68873)
