[The description below was written by a language model from this plasmid's Addgene catalogue record.]
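Description:
pGEX-GST-CHD5-WT-FRAG is a bacterial expression plasmid built on a pGEX backbone for producing a fragment of human CHD5 (chromodomain helicase DNA-binding protein 5) as a glutathione S-transferase fusion in E. coli. It is propagated in standard cloning strains under ampicillin selection. The record lists the copy number as unknown and gives no feature table, so the origin of replication and other backbone elements are not documented here. The cloning method is also not recorded.

The insert encodes amino acids 331–672 of CHD5 rather than the full-length protein, and the "WT" in the name indicates that this fragment carries the wild-type sequence. It is fused in frame behind the GST tag supplied by the backbone, so GST sits at the N terminus of the product. Transcription is driven by the tac promoter, a hybrid trp/lac promoter that is repressed by Lac repressor and switched on by IPTG, which allows expression to be held off during growth and then induced. The GST moiety lets the fusion be captured on glutathione resin, which serves for affinity purification and also for immobilising the protein as bait.

The stated purpose is IPTG-inducible bacterial expression of the CHD5 fragment. Recombinant GST fusions of this type are typically used for in vitro binding or pull-down assays. The associated study concerns the role of CHD5 in neurogenesis, gene activation and Polycomb-mediated repression, although the record does not specify which experiments this particular construct was used for.
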