>Addgene plasmid #68873 | pGEX-GST-CHD5-WT-FRAG | addgene partial sequence | sequence record 122346 | pGEX5 5'-GGGCTGGCAAGCCACGTTTGGTG-3'
GATCTCAATGGATCTGGAGTTCTGTTCCAGGGGCCCCTGGGATCTACAAGTTTGTACAAAAAAGCAGGCT
CCGAATTCGCCCTTAGGATTGATGATGGTGACGGCTATGAGACAGACCACCAGGATTACTGTGAGGTGTG
CCAGCAGGGTGGGGAGATCATCCTGTGCGACACCTGCCCGAGGGCCTACCATCTCGTATGCCTGGACCCA
GAGCTGGAGAAGGCTCCCGAGGGCAAGTGGAGCTGCCCCCACTGTGAGAAGGAGGGGATCCAGTGGGAGC
CGAAGGACGACGACGATGAAGAGGAGGAGGGCGGCTGCGAGGAGGAGGAGGACGACCACATGGAGTTCTG
CCGCGTGTGCAAGGACGGGGGCGAGCTGCTCTGCTGCGACGCCTGCCCCTCCTCCTACCACCTGCATTGC
CTCAACCCGCCGCTGCCCGAGATCCCAAACGGTGAATGGCTCTGCCCGCGCTGTACTTGCCCCCCACTGA
AGGGCAAAGTCCAGCGGATTCTACACTGGAGGTGGACGGAGCCCCCTGCCCCCTTCATGGTGGGGCTGCC
GGGGCCTGACGTGGAGCCCAGCCTCCCTCCACCTAAGCCCCTGGAGGGCATCCCTGAGAGAGAGTTCTTT
GTCAAGTGGGCAGGGCTGTCCTACTGGCATTGCTCCTGGGTGAAGGAGCTACAGCTGGAGCTGTACCACA
CGGTGATGTATCGCAACTACCAAAGAAAGAACGACATGGATGAGCCGCCCCCCTTTGACTACGGCTCTGG
GGATGAAGACGGCAAGAGCGAGAAGAGGAAGAACAAGGACCCCCTCTATGCCAAGATGGAGGAGCGCTTC
TACCGCTATGGCATCAAGCCAGAGTGGATGATGATTCACCGAATCCTGAACCATAGCTTTGACAAGAAGG
GGGATGTGCACTACCTGATCAAGTGGAAAGACCTGCCCTACGACCAGTGCACCTGGGAGATCGATGACAT
CGACATCCCCTACTACGACAACCTCAAGCAGGCCTACTGGGGC
