>Addgene plasmid #68873 | pGEX-GST-CHD5-WT-FRAG | addgene partial sequence | sequence record 122347 | pGEX3 5'-CCGGGAGCTGCATGTGTCAGAGG-3'
AAAGCTATGGTTCAGGATTCGGTGAATCATCATCCACTCTGGCTTGATGCCATAGCGGTAGAAGCGCTCC
TCCATCTTGGCATAGAGGGGGTCCTTGTTCTTCCTCTTCTCGCTCTTGCCGTCTTCATCCCCAGAGCCGT
AGTCAAAGGGGGGCGGCTCATCCATGTCGTTCTTTCTTTGGTAGTTGCGATACATCACCGTGTGGTACAG
CTCCAGCTGTAGCTCCTTCACCCAGGAGCAATGCCAGTAGGACAGCCCTGCCCACTTGACAAAGAACTCT
CTCTCAGGGATGCCCTCCAGGGGCTTAGGTGGAGGGAGGCTGGGCTCCACGTCAGGCCCCGGCAGCCCCA
CCATGAAGGGGGCAGGGGGCTCCGTCCACCTCCAGTGTAGAATCCGCTGGACTTTGCCCTTCAGTGGGGG
GCAAGTACAGCGCGGGCAGAGCCATTCACCGTTTGGGATCTCGGGCAGCGGCGGGTTGAGGCAATGCAGG
TGGTAGGAGGAGGGGCAGGCGTCGCAGCAGAGCAGCTCGCCCCCGTCCTTGCACACGCGGCAGAACTCCA
TGTGGTCGTCCTCCTCCTCCTCGCAGCCGCCCTCCTCCTCTTCATCGTCGTCGTCCTTCGGCTCCCACTG
GATCCCCTCCTTCTCACAGTGGGGGCAGCTCCACTTG
