>Addgene plasmid #68873 | pGEX-GST-CHD5-WT-FRAG | addgene partial sequence | sequence record 123576 | Amp-R 5'-ATAATACCGCGCCACATAGC-3'
ATCATTGGAAACGTTCTTCGGGGCGAAAACTCTCAAGGATCTTACCGCTGTTGAGATCCAGTTCGATGTT
AACCCACTCGTGCACCCAACTGATCTTCAGCATCTTTTACTTTCACCAGCGTTTCTGGGTGAGCAAAAAC
AGGAAGGCAAAATGCCGCAAAAAAGGGAATAAGGGCGACACGGAAATGTTGAATACTCATACTCTTCCTT
TTTCAATATTATTGAAGCATTTATCAGGGTTATTGTCTCATGAGCGGATACATATTTGAATGTATTTAGA
AAAATAAACAAATAGGGGTTCCGCGCACATTTCCCCGAAAAGTGCCACCTGACGTCTAAGAAACCATTAT
TATCATGACATTAACCTATAAAAATAGGCGTATCACGAGGCCCTTTCGTCTTCAAGAATTATACACTCCG
CTATCGCTACGTGACTGGGTCATGGCTGCGCCCCGACACCCGCCAACACCCGCTGACGCGCCCTGACGGG
CTTGTCTGCTCCCGGCATCCGCTTACAGACAAGCTGTGACCGTCTCCGGGAGCTGCATGTGTCAGAGGTT
TTCACCGTCATCACCGAAACGCGCGAGGCAGATCGTCAGTCAGTCACGATGCGGCCGCTCGAGTCGACCC
GGGAATTCCGGGGATCTACCACTTTGTACAAGAAAGCTGGGTCGAATTCGCCCTTCTACTGCTTGTCGTC
CCTCAGCTTCTTGCCCTTCTTGAGCAGCCTCTTGGGCAGCCTGGTGTCTTCTCCCAGCATCAGCTCCCTG
TGGCCCCAGTAGGCCTGCTTGAGGTTGTCGTAGTAGGGGATGTCGATGTCATCGATCTCCCAGGTGCACT
GGTCGTAGGGCAGGTCTTTCCACTTGATCAGGTAGTGCACATCCCCCTTCTTGTCAAAGCTATGGTTCAG
GATTCGGTGAATCATCATCCACTCTGGCTTGATGCCATAGCGGTAGAAGCGCTCCTCCATCTTGGCATAG
AGGGGGTCCTTGTTCTTCCTCTTCTCGCTCTTGCCGTCTTCATCCCCAGAGCCGTAGTCAAAGGGGGGCG
GCTCATCCATGT
